Addgene plasmid #149292: pEE491
Purpose: T-DNA encoding TRV2 with tRNA multiplexed truncated FT augmented gRNAs targeting NbAGsgRNA1, NbPDS3, NbAGsgRNA2
Depositing lab: Daniel Voytas. Depositing organization: University of Minnesota. Publication: Multiplexed heritable gene editing using RNA viruses and mobile single guide RNAs. Ellison EE, Nagalakshmi U, Gamo ME, Huang PJ, Dinesh-Kumar S, Voytas DF. Nat Plants. 2020 Jun 1. pii: 10.1038/s41477-020-0670-y. doi: 10.1038/s41477-020-0670-y. PubMed 32483329.
Backbone
  Vector backbone: pEE515
  Vector type: Plant Expression
Growth in bacteria
  Bacterial resistance: Kanamycin, 50 μg/mL
  Growth temperature: 37°C
  Growth strain: DH5alpha
  Copy number: High Copy
Gene/Insert
  Gene/Insert name: p35S:TRV2_tRNA_NbAGsgRNA1_NbPDS3sgRNA_NbAGsgRNA2_TrunFT:tNos
  gRNA/shRNA sequence: Unknown
  Species: Tobacco Rattle Virus
  Promoter: 35S
  Cloning method: Restriction Enzyme; 5′ cloning site AarI (destroyed during cloning); 3′ cloning site AarI (destroyed during cloning)
Resource information
  A portion of this plasmid was derived from a plasmid made by: synthesized
Terms and licenses: Academic/Nonprofit Terms; Industry Terms: Not Available to Industry
How to cite: pEE491 was a gift from Daniel Voytas (Addgene plasmid # 149292 ; http://n2t.net/addgene:149292 ; RRID:Addgene_149292)
