[The description below was written by a language model from this plasmid's Addgene catalogue record and pLannotate feature annotations shown in this document.]
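Description:
pEE491 is a plant-expression binary vector built on the pEE515 backbone that carries a T-DNA encoding an engineered RNA2 genome of Tobacco rattle virus (TRV2). It is an 11.6 kb plasmid with the architecture typical of Agrobacterium binary vectors: a high-copy ColE1/pUC-type origin with a bom site for propagation in E. coli, the pVS1 oriV with its RepA replication and StaA stability proteins for maintenance in Agrobacterium, and a kanamycin resistance gene (aphA-3) located outside the T-DNA. Nopaline-type left and right border repeats delimit the region transferred into plant cells.

Between the borders, an enhanced CaMV 35S promoter with a duplicated enhancer drives transcription of the TRV2 cDNA, which retains the viral capsid protein gene. Downstream of the coat protein lies an array of three S. pyogenes Cas9 single guide RNAs, each consisting of a spacer plus gRNA scaffold followed by a truncated fragment of Arabidopsis FLOWERING LOCUS T sequence, with the units separated by tRNA sequences. The tRNAs allow endogenous processing to release the individual guides, while the FT-derived RNA is intended to act as a mobility signal promoting movement of the guides toward the shoot apical meristem. According to the record, the guides target two sites in NbAG and one in NbPDS3; the spacer sequences are not given. The viral 3′ end, including a tRNA-like pseudoknot structure, is followed by a hammerhead ribozyme that trims the transcript and by the NOS terminator.

The construct is intended for virus-delivered multiplexed, heritable gene editing. The Cas9 source and the TRV RNA1 component are not part of this plasmid.
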