Features (pLannotate 1.2.2; 26 found; start..end, strand, type, name):
      1..21      -  misc_feature   MCS (fragment): pUC18/19 multiple cloning site
     96..770     +  promoter       CaMV 35S promoter (enhanced): cauliflower mosaic virus 35S promoter with a duplicated enhancer region
   1330..1941    +  CDS            CP: CAPSD_TRVPP - Experimental evidence at protein level: Swiss-Prot protein existence level 1. Capsid protein self-assembles to form rod-shaped virions about 22 nm in diameter with a central canal enclosing the viral genomic RNA. From Tobacco rattle virus (isolate PpK20) (TRV).
   2327..2402    +  misc_RNA       gRNA scaffold: guide RNA scaffold for the Streptococcus pyogenes CRISPR/Cas9 system
   2410..2508    +  CDS            FT (fragment): FT_ARATH - Experimental evidence at protein level: Swiss-Prot protein existence level 1. Component of the mobile flower-promoting signal (floral stimulus or florigen). Promotes the transition from vegetative growth to flowering. Required for 'SEPALLATA3' (SEP3) and 'FRUITFULL' (FUL) accumulation in mature rosette leaves. Seems to acts in parallel with 'LEAFY' to induce flowering by regulating 'APETALA1'. Translated in leaves and then transported to the shoot apical meristem where it activates the transcription of several floral meristem identity genes. May play a role in both the autonomous an
   2514..2584    +  ncRNA          tRNA: Accession: RF00005 - tRNA
   2610..2685    +  misc_RNA       gRNA scaffold: guide RNA scaffold for the Streptococcus pyogenes CRISPR/Cas9 system
   2693..2791    +  CDS            FT (fragment): FT_ARATH - Experimental evidence at protein level: Swiss-Prot protein existence level 1. Component of the mobile flower-promoting signal (floral stimulus or florigen). Promotes the transition from vegetative growth to flowering. Required for 'SEPALLATA3' (SEP3) and 'FRUITFULL' (FUL) accumulation in mature rosette leaves. Seems to acts in parallel with 'LEAFY' to induce flowering by regulating 'APETALA1'. Translated in leaves and then transported to the shoot apical meristem where it activates the transcription of several floral meristem identity genes. May play a role in both the autonomous an
   2797..2867    +  ncRNA          tRNA: Accession: RF00005 - tRNA
   2893..2968    +  misc_RNA       gRNA scaffold: guide RNA scaffold for the Streptococcus pyogenes CRISPR/Cas9 system
   2976..3074    +  CDS            FT (fragment): FT_ARATH - Experimental evidence at protein level: Swiss-Prot protein existence level 1. Component of the mobile flower-promoting signal (floral stimulus or florigen). Promotes the transition from vegetative growth to flowering. Required for 'SEPALLATA3' (SEP3) and 'FRUITFULL' (FUL) accumulation in mature rosette leaves. Seems to acts in parallel with 'LEAFY' to induce flowering by regulating 'APETALA1'. Translated in leaves and then transported to the shoot apical meristem where it activates the transcription of several floral meristem identity genes. May play a role in both the autonomous an
   3439..3478    +  ncRNA          TLS-PK6: Accession: RF01101 - Pseudoknot of tRNA-like structure
   3474..3529    +  ncRNA          Hammerhead 3: Accession: RF00008 - Hammerhead ribozyme (type III)
   3539..3557    +  CDS            9xHis (fragment): 9xHis affinity tag
   3592..3844    +  terminator     NOS terminator: nopaline synthase terminator and poly(A) signal
   3866..3890    +  misc_feature   RB T-DNA repeat: right border repeat from nopaline C58 T-DNA
   4230..4631    +  CDS            Y4CG_SINFN (fragment): Protein inferred from homology: Swiss-Prot protein existence level 3. From Sinorhizobium fredii (strain NBRC 101917 / NGR234).
   5191..5820    +  CDS            pVS1 StaA: stability protein from the Pseudomonas plasmid pVS1 (Heeb et al., 2000)
   6249..7322    +  CDS            pVS1 RepA: replication protein from the Pseudomonas plasmid pVS1 (Heeb et al., 2000)
   7388..7582    +  rep_origin     pVS1 oriV: origin of replication for the Pseudomonas plasmid pVS1 (Heeb et al., 2000)
   7785..7824    +  CDS            rop (fragment): Rop protein, which maintains plasmids at low copy number; rop
   7926..8066    +  misc_feature   bom: basis of mobility region from pBR322
   8252..8840    -  rep_origin     ori: high-copy-number ColE1/pMB1/pBR322/pUC origin of replication
   8948..9017    -  ncRNA          RNA-OUT: Accession: RF00240 - RNA-OUT
  10265..11059   -  CDS            KanR: aminoglycoside phosphotransferase; aphA-3; confers resistance to kanamycin
  11484..11508   +  misc_feature   LB T-DNA repeat: left border repeat from nopaline C58 T-DNA
>Addgene plasmid #149292 | pEE491 | addgene full sequence | sequence record 305826 | Addgene NGS Result
AAGCTTGCATGCCTGCAGGTCAACATGGTGGAGCACGACACTCTCGTCTACTCCAAGAATATCAAAGATA
CAGTCTCAGAAGACCAGAGGGCTATTGAGACTTTTCAACAAAGGGTAATATCGGGAAACCTCCTCGGATT
CCATTGCCCAGCTATCTGTCACTTCATCGAAAGGACAGTAGAAAAGGAAGATGGCTTCTACAAATGCCAT
CATTGCGATAAAGGAAAGGCTATCGTTCAAGATGCCTCTACCGACAGTGGTCCCAAAGATGGACCCCCAC
CCACGAGGAACATCGTGGAAAAAGAAGACGTTCCAACCACGTCTTCAAAGCAAGTGGATTGATGTGATGG
TCAACATGGTGGAGCACGACACTCTCGTCTACTCCAAGAATATCAAAGATACAGTCTCAGAAGACCAGAG
GGCTATTGAGACTTTTCAACAAAGGGTAATATCGGGAAACCTCCTCGGATTCCATTGCCCAGCTATCTGT
CACTTCATCGAAAGGACAGTAGAAAAGGAAGATGGCTTCTACAAATGCCATCATTGCGATAAAGGAAAGG
CTATCGTTCAAGATGCCTCTACCGACAGTGGTCCCAAAGATGGACCCCCACCCACGAGGAACATCGTGGA
AAAAGAAGACGTTCCAACCACGTCTTCAAAGCAAGTGGATTGATGTGATATCTCCACTGACGTAAGGGAT
GACGCACAATCCCACTATCCTTCGCAAGACCCTTCCTCTATATAAGGAAGTTCATTTCATTTGGAGAGGA
TAAAACATTGCACCTATGGTGTTGCCCTGGCTGGGGTATGTCAGTGATCGCAGTAGAATGTACTAATTGA
CAAGTTGGAGAATACGGTAGAACGTCCTTATCCAACACAGCCTTTATCCCTCTCCCTGACGAGGTTTTTG
TCAGTGTAATATTTCTTTTTGAACTATCCAGCTTAGTACCGTACGGGAAAGTGACTGGTGTGCTTATCTT
TGAAATGTTACTTTGGGTTTCGGTTCTTTAGGTTAGTAAGAAAGCACTTGTCTTCTCATACAAAGGAAAA
CCTGAGACGTATCGCTTACGAAAGTAGCAATGAAAGAAAGGTGGTGGTTTTAATCGCTACCGCAAAAACG
ATGGGGTCGTTTTAATTAACTTCTCCTACGCAAGCGTCTAAACGGACGTTGGGGTTTTGCTAGTTTCTTT
AGAGAAAACTAGCTAAGTCTTTAATGTTATCATTAGAGATGGCATAAATATAATACTTGTGTCTGCTGAT
AAGATCATTTTAATTTGGACGATTAGACTTGTTGAACTACAGGTTACTGAATCACTTGCGCTAATCAACA
TGGGAGATATGTACGATGAATCATTTGACAAGTCGGGCGGTCCTGCTGACTTGATGGACGATTCTTGGGT
GGAATCAGTTTCGTGGAAAGATCTGTTGAAGAAGTTACACAGCATAAAATTTGCACTACAGTCTGGTAGA
GATGAGATCACTGGGTTACTAGCGGCACTGAATAGACAGTGTCCTTATTCACCATATGAGCAGTTTCCAG
ATAAGAAGGTGTATTTCCTTTTAGACTCACGGGCTAACAGTGCTCTTGGTGTGATTCAGAACGCTTCAGC
GTTCAAGAGACGAGCTGATGAGAAGAATGCAGTGGCGGGTGTTACAAATATTCCTGCGAATCCAAACACA
ACGGTTACGACGAACCAAGGGAGTACTACTACTACCAAGGCGAACACTGGCTCGACTTTGGAAGAAGACT
TGTACACTTATTACAAATTCGATGATGCCTCTACAGCTTTCCACAAATCTCTAACTTCGTTAGAGAACAT
GGAGTTGAAGAGTTATTACCGAAGGAACTTTGAGAAAGTATTCGGGATTAAGTTTGGTGGAGCAGCTGCT
AGTTCATCTGCACCGCCTCCAGCGAGTGGAGGTCCGATACGTCCTAATCCCTAGGGATTTAAGGACGTGA
ACTCTGTTGAGATCTCTGTGAAATTCAGAGGGTGGGTGATACCATATTCACTGATGCCATTAGCGACATC
TAAATAGGGCTAATTGTGACTAATTTGAGGGAATTTCCTTTACCATTGACGTCAGTGTCGTTGGTAGCAT
TTGAGTTTCGGAGCATCTTGTTCTGGGGTTTCACACTATCTTTAGAGAAAGTGTTAAGTTAATTAAGTTA
TCTTAATTAAGAGCATAATTATACTGATTTGTCTCTCGTTGATAGAGTCTATCATTCTGTTACTAAAAAT
TTGACAACTCGGTTTGCTGACCTACTGGTTACTGTATCACTTACCCGAGTTAACGAGTCTAGAAACGTGT
GAAAGAAACAATTGAGGTTTTAGAGCTAGAAATAGCAAGTTAAAATAAGGCTAGTCCGTTATCAACTTGA
AAAAGTGGCACCGAGTCGGTGCTCCCTAGTCTATAAATATAAGAGACCCTCTTATAGTAAGCAGAGTTGT
TGGAGACGTTCTTGATCCGTTTAATAGATCAATCACTCTAAAGGTTACTTATGGCCAAAACAAAGCACCA
GTGGTCTAGTGGTAGAATAGTACCCTGCCACGGTACAGACCCGGGTTCGATTCCCGGCTGGTGCAGTGCT
TGGTAGTAGCGACTCCATGGTTTTAGAGCTAGAAATAGCAAGTTAAAATAAGGCTAGTCCGTTATCAACT
TGAAAAAGTGGCACCGAGTCGGTGCTCCCTAGTCTATAAATATAAGAGACCCTCTTATAGTAAGCAGAGT
TGTTGGAGACGTTCTTGATCCGTTTAATAGATCAATCACTCTAAAGGTTACTTATGGCCAAAACAAAGCA
CCAGTGGTCTAGTGGTAGAATAGTACCCTGCCACGGTACAGACCCGGGTTCGATTCCCGGCTGGTGCACA
GGTTGATTGTCTTCTCAAGCAGGTTTTAGAGCTAGAAATAGCAAGTTAAAATAAGGCTAGTCCGTTATCA
ACTTGAAAAAGTGGCACCGAGTCGGTGCTCCCTAGTCTATAAATATAAGAGACCCTCTTATAGTAAGCAG
AGTTGTTGGAGACGTTCTTGATCCGTTTAATAGATCAATCACTCTAAAGGTTACTTATGGCCAAAGTGCC
GGGCATGTCCCGAAGACATTAAACTACGGTTCTTTAAGTAGATCCGTGTCTGAAGTTTTAGGTTCAATTT
AAACCTACGAGATTGACATTCTCGACTGATCTTGATTGATCGGTAAGTCTTTTGTAATTTAATTTTCTTT
TTGATTTTATTTTAAATTGTTATCTGTTTCTGTGTATAGACTGTTTGAGATCGGCGTTTGGCCGACTCAT
TGTCTTACCATAGGGGAACGGACTTTGTTTGTGTTGTTATTTTATTTGTATTTTATTAAAATTCTCAACG
ATCTGAAAAAGCCTCGCGGCTAAGAGATTGTTGGGGGGTGAGTAAGTACTTTTAAAGTGATGATGGTTAC
AAAGGCAAAAGGGGTAAAACCCCTCGCCTACGTAAGCGTTATTACGCCCGTCTGTACTTATATCAGTACA
CTGACGAGTCCCTAAAGGACGAAACGGGAGAACGCTAGCCACCACCACCACCACCACGTGTGAATTACAG
GTGACCAGCTCGAATTTCCCCGATCGTTCAAACATTTGGCAATAAAGTTTCTTAAGATTGAATCCTGTTG
CCGGTCTTGCGATGATTATCATATAATTTCTGTTGAATTACGTTAAGCATGTAATAATTAACATGTAATG
CATGACGTTATTTATGAGATGGGTTTTTATGATTAGAGTCCCGCAATTATACATTTAATACGCGATAGAA
AACAAAATATAGCGCGCAAACTAGGATAAATTATCGCGCGCGGTGTCATCTATGTTACTAGATCGGGAAT
TAAACTATCAGTGTTTGACAGGATATATTGGCGGGTAAACCTAAGAGAAAAGAGCGTTTATTAGAATAAT
CGGATATTTAAAAGGGCGTGAAAAGGTTTATCCGTTCGTCCATTTGTATGTGCATGCCAACCACAGGGTT
CCCCTCGGGATCAAAGTACTTTGATCCAACCCCTCCGCTGCTATAGTGCAGTCGGCTTCTGACGTTCAGT
GCAGCCGTCTTCTGAAAACGACATGTCGCACAAGTCCTAAGTTACGCGACAGGCTGCCGCCCTGCCCTTT
TCCTGGCGTTTTCTTGTCGCGTGTTTTAGTCGCATAAAGTAGAATACTTGCGACTAGAACCGGAGACATT
ACGCCATGAACAAGAGCGCCGCCGCTGGCCTGCTGGGCTATGCCCGCGTCAGCACCGACGACCAGGACTT
GACCAACCAACGGGCCGAACTGCACGCGGCCGGCTGCACCAAGCTGTTTTCCGAGAAGATCACCGGCACC
AGGCGCGACCGCCCGGAGCTGGCCAGGATGCTTGACCACCTACGCCCTGGCGACGTTGTGACAGTGACCA
GGCTAGACCGCCTGGCCCGCAGCACCCGCGACCTACTGGACATTGCCGAGCGCATCCAGGAGGCCGGCGC
GGGCCTGCGTAGCCTGGCAGAGCCGTGGGCCGACACCACCACGCCGGCCGGCCGCATGGTGTTGACCGTG
TTCGCCGGCATTGCCGAGTTCGAGCGTTCCCTAATCATCGACCGCACCCGGAGCGGGCGCGAGGCCGCCA
AGGCCCGAGGCGTGAAGTTTGGCCCCCGCCCTACCCTCACCCCGGCACAGATCGCGCACGCCCGCGAGCT
GATCGACCAGGAAGGCCGCACCGTGAAAGAGGCGGCTGCACTGCTTGGCGTGCATCGCTCGACCCTGTAC
CGCGCACTTGAGCGCAGCGAGGAAGTGACGCCCACCGAGGCCAGGCGGCGCGGTGCCTTCCGTGAGGACG
CATTGACCGAGGCCGACGCCCTGGCGGCCGCCGAGAATGAACGCCAAGAGGAACAAGCATGAAACCGCAC
CAGGACGGCCAGGACGAACCGTTTTTCATTACCGAAGAGATCGAGGCGGAGATGATCGCGGCCGGGTACG
TGTTCGAGCCGCCCGCGCACGTCTCAACCGTGCGGCTGCATGAAATCCTGGCCGGTTTGTCTGATGCCAA
GCTGGCGGCCTGGCCGGCCAGCTTGGCCGCTGAAGAAACCGAGCGCCGCCGTCTAAAAAGGTGATGTGTA
TTTGAGTAAAACAGCTTGCGTCATGCGGTCGCTGCGTATATGATGCGATGAGTAAATAAACAAATACGCA
AGGGGAACGCATGAAGGTTATCGCTGTACTTAACCAGAAAGGCGGGTCAGGCAAGACGACCATCGCAACC
CATCTAGCCCGCGCCCTGCAACTCGCCGGGGCCGATGTTCTGTTAGTCGATTCCGATCCCCAGGGCAGTG
CCCGCGATTGGGCGGCCGTGCGGGAAGATCAACCGCTAACCGTTGTCGGCATCGACCGCCCGACGATTGA
CCGCGACGTGAAGGCCATCGGCCGGCGCGACTTCGTAGTGATCGACGGAGCGCCCCAGGCGGCGGACTTG
GCTGTGTCCGCGATCAAGGCAGCCGACTTCGTGCTGATTCCGGTGCAGCCAAGCCCTTACGACATATGGG
CCACCGCCGACCTGGTGGAGCTGGTTAAGCAGCGCATTGAGGTCACGGATGGAAGGCTACAAGCGGCCTT
TGTCGTGTCGCGGGCGATCAAAGGCACGCGCATCGGCGGTGAGGTTGCCGAGGCGCTGGCCGGGTACGAG
CTGCCCATTCTTGAGTCCCGTATCACGCAGCGCGTGAGCTACCCAGGCACTGCCGCCGCCGGCACAACCG
TTCTTGAATCAGAACCCGAGGGCGACGCTGCCCGCGAGGTCCAGGCGCTGGCCGCTGAAATTAAATCAAA
ACTCATTTGAGTTAATGAGGTAAAGAGAAAATGAGCAAAAGCACAAACACGCTAAGTGCCGGCCGTCCGA
GCGCACGCAGCAGCAAGGCTGCAACGTTGGCCAGCCTGGCAGACACGCCAGCCATGAAGCGGGTCAACTT
TCAGTTGCCGGCGGAGGATCACACCAAGCTGAAGATGTACGCGGTACGCCAAGGCAAGACCATTACCGAG
CTGCTATCTGAATACATCGCGCAGCTACCAGAGTAAATGAGCAAATGAATAAATGAGTAGATGAATTTTA
GCGGCTAAAGGAGGCGGCATGGAAAATCAAGAACAACCAGGCACCGACGCCGTGGAATGCCCCATGTGTG
GAGGAACGGGCGGTTGGCCAGGCGTAAGCGGCTGGGTTGCCTGCCGGCCCTGCAATGGCACTGGAACCCC
CAAGCCCGAGGAATCGGCGTGAGCGGTCGCAAACCATCCGGCCCGGTACAAATCGGCGCGGCGCTGGGTG
ATGACCTGGTGGAGAAGTTGAAGGCCGCGCAGGCCGCCCAGCGGCAACGCATCGAGGCAGAAGCACGCCC
CGGTGAATCGTGGCAAGCGGCCGCTGATCGAATCCGCAAAGAATCCCGGCAACCGCCGGCAGCCGGTGCG
CCGTCGATTAGGAAGCCGCCCAAGGGCGACGAGCAACCAGATTTTTTCGTTCCGATGCTCTATGACGTGG
GCACCCGCGATAGTCGCAGCATCATGGACGTGGCCGTTTTCCGTCTGTCGAAGCGTGACCGACGAGCTGG
CGAGGTGATCCGCTACGAGCTTCCAGACGGGCACGTAGAGGTTTCCGCAGGGCCGGCCGGCATGGCCAGT
GTGTGGGATTACGACCTGGTACTGATGGCGGTTTCCCATCTAACCGAATCCATGAACCGATACCGGGAAG
GGAAGGGAGACAAGCCCGGCCGCGTGTTCCGTCCACACGTTGCGGACGTACTCAAGTTCTGCCGGCGAGC
CGATGGCGGAAAGCAGAAAGACGACCTGGTAGAAACCTGCATTCGGTTAAACACCACGCACGTTGCCATG
CAGCGTACGAAGAAGGCCAAGAACGGCCGCCTGGTGACGGTATCCGAGGGTGAAGCCTTGATTAGCCGCT
ACAAGATCGTAAAGAGCGAAACCGGGCGGCCGGAGTACATCGAGATCGAGCTAGCTGATTGGATGTACCG
CGAGATCACAGAAGGCAAGAACCCGGACGTGCTGACGGTTCACCCCGATTACTTTTTGATCGATCCCGGC
ATCGGCCGTTTTCTCTACCGCCTGGCACGCCGCGCCGCAGGCAAGGCAGAAGCCAGATGGTTGTTCAAGA
CGATCTACGAACGCAGTGGCAGCGCCGGAGAGTTCAAGAAGTTCTGTTTCACCGTGCGCAAGCTGATCGG
GTCAAATGACCTGCCGGAGTACGATTTGAAGGAGGAGGCGGGGCAGGCTGGCCCGATCCTAGTCATGCGC
TACCGCAACCTGATCGAGGGCGAAGCATCCGCCGGTTCCTAATGTACGGAGCAGATGCTAGGGCAAATTG
CCCTAGCAGGGGAAAAAGGTCGAAAAGGTCTCTTTCCTGTGGATAGCACGTACATTGGGAACCCAAAGCC
GTACATTGGGAACCGGAACCCGTACATTGGGAACCCAAAGCCGTACATTGGGAACCGGTCACACATGTAA
GTGACTGATATAAAAGAGAAAAAAGGCGATTTTTCCGCCTAAAACTCTTTAAAACTTATTAAAACTCTTA
AAACCCGCCTGGCCTGTGCATAACTGTCTGGCCAGCGCACAGCCGAAGAGCTGCAAAAAGCGCCTACCCT
TCGGTCGCTGCGCTCCCTACGCCCCGCCGCTTCGCGTCGGCCTATCGCGGCCGCTGGCCGCTCAAAAATG
GCTGGCCTACGGCCAGGCAATCTACCAGGGCGCGGACAAGCCGCGCCGTCGCCACTCGACCGCCGGCGCC
CACATCAAGGCACCCTGCCTCGCGCGTTTCGGTGATGACGGTGAAAACCTCTGACACATGCAGCTCCCGG
AGACGGTCACAGCTTGTCTGTAAGCGGATGCCGGGAGCAGACAAGCCCGTCAGGGCGCGTCAGCGGGTGT
TGGCGGGTGTCGGGGCGCAGCCATGACCCAGTCACGTAGCGATAGCGGAGTGTATACTGGCTTAACTATG
CGGCATCAGAGCAGATTGTACTGAGAGTGCACCATATGCGGTGTGAAATACCGCACAGATGCGTAAGGAG
AAAATACCGCATCAGGCGCTCTTCCGCTTCCTCGCTCACTGACTCGCTGCGCTCGGTCGTTCGGCTGCGG
CGAGCGGTATCAGCTCACTCAAAGGCGGTAATACGGTTATCCACAGAATCAGGGGATAACGCAGGAAAGA
ACATGTGAGCAAAAGGCCAGCAAAAGGCCAGGAACCGTAAAAAGGCCGCGTTGCTGGCGTTTTTCCATAG
GCTCCGCCCCCCTGACGAGCATCACAAAAATCGACGCTCAAGTCAGAGGTGGCGAAACCCGACAGGACTA
TAAAGATACCAGGCGTTTCCCCCTGGAAGCTCCCTCGTGCGCTCTCCTGTTCCGACCCTGCCGCTTACCG
GATACCTGTCCGCCTTTCTCCCTTCGGGAAGCGTGGCGCTTTCTCATAGCTCACGCTGTAGGTATCTCAG
TTCGGTGTAGGTCGTTCGCTCCAAGCTGGGCTGTGTGCACGAACCCCCCGTTCAGCCCGACCGCTGCGCC
TTATCCGGTAACTATCGTCTTGAGTCCAACCCGGTAAGACACGACTTATCGCCACTGGCAGCAGCCACTG
GTAACAGGATTAGCAGAGCGAGGTATGTAGGCGGTGCTACAGAGTTCTTGAAGTGGTGGCCTAACTACGG
CTACACTAGAAGGACAGTATTTGGTATCTGCGCTCTGCTGAAGCCAGTTACCTTCGGAAAAAGAGTTGGT
AGCTCTTGATCCGGCAAACAAACCACCGCTGGTAGCGGTGGTTTTTTTGTTTGCAAGCAGCAGATTACGC
GCAGAAAAAAAGGATCTCAAGAAGATCCTTTGATCTTTTCTACGGGGTCTGACGCTCAGTGGAACGAAAA
CTCACGTTAAGGGCTGATGAATCCCCTAATGATTTTTATCAAAATCATTAAGTTAAGGTAGATACACATC
TTGTCATATGATCAAATGGTTTCGCCAAAAATCAATAATCAGACAACAAAATGTGCGAACTCGATATTTT
ACACGACTCTCTTTACCAATTCTGCCCCGAATTACACTTAAAACGACTCAACAGCTTAACGTTGGCTTGC
CACGCCTTACTTGACTGTAAAACTCTCACTCTTACCGAACTTGGCCGTAACCTGCCAACCAAAGCGAGAA
CAAAACATAACATCAAACGAATCGACCGATTGTTAGGTAATCGTCACCTCCACAAAGAGCGACTCGCTGT
ATACCGTTGGCATGCTAGCTTTATCTGTTCGGGCAATACGATGCCCATTGTACTTGTTGACTGGTCTGAT
ATCCGTGAGCAAAAACGGCTTATGGTATTGCGAGCTTCAGTCGCACTACACGGTCGTTCTGTTACTCTTT
ATGAGAAAGCGTTCCCGCTTTCAGAGCAATGTTCAAAGAAAGCTCATGACCAATTTCTAGCCGACCTTGC
GAGCATTCTACCGAGTAACACCACACCGCTCATTGTCAGTGATGCTGGCTTTAAAGTGCCATGGTATAAA
TCCGTTGAGAAGCTGGGTTGGTACTGGTTAAGTCGAGTAAGAGGAAAAGTACAATATGCAGACCTAGGAG
CGGAAAACTGGAAACCTATCAGCAACTTACATGATATGTCATCTAGTCACTCAAAGACTTTAGGCTATAA
GAGGCTGACTAAAAGCAATCCAATCTCATGCCAAATTCTATTGTATAAATCTCGCTCTAAAGGCCGAAAA
AATCAGCGCTCGACACGGACTCATTGTCACCACCCGTCACCTAAAATCTACTCAGCGTCGGCAAAGGAGC
CATGGATTCTAGCAACTAACTTACCTGTTGAAATTCGAACACCCAAACAACTTGTTAATATCTATTCGAA
GCGAATGCAGATTGAAGAAACCTTCCGAGACTTGAAAAGTCCTGCCTACGGACTAGGCCTACGCCATAGC
CGAACGAGCAGCTCAGAGCGTTTTGATATCATGCTGCTAATCGCCCTGATGCTTCAACTAACATGTTGGC
TTGCGGGCGTTCATGCTCAGAAACAAGGTTGGGACAAGCACTTCCAGGCTAACACAGTCAGAAATCGAAA
CGTACTCTCAACAGTTCGCTTAGGCATGGAAGTTTTGCGGCATTCTGGCTACACAATAACAAGGGAAGAC
TCACTCGTGGCTGCAACCCTGCTTACTCAAAATCTATTCACACATGGTTACGTTTTGGGGAAATTATGAG
GGGATCTCTCAGCGTTAAGGGATTTTGGTCATGCATTCTAGGTACTAAAACAATTCATCCAGTAAAATAT
AATATTTTATTTTCTCCCAATCAGGCTTGATCCCCAGTAAGTCAAAAAATAGCTCGACATACTGTTCTTC
CCCGATATCCTCCCTGATCGACCGGACGCAGAAGGCAATGTCATACCACTTGTCCGCCCTGCCGCTTCTC
CCAAGATCAATAAAGCCACTTACTTTGCCATCTTTCACAAAGATGTTGCTGTCTCCCAGGTCGCCGTGGG
AAAAGACAAGTTCCTCTTCGGGCTTTTCCGTCTTTAAAAAATCATACAGCTCGCGCGGATCTTTAAATGG
AGTGTCTTCTTCCCAGTTTTCGCAATCCACATCGGCCAGATCGTTATTCAGTAAGTAATCCAATTCGGCT
AAGCGGCTGTCTAAGCTATTCGTATAGGGACAATCCGATATGTCGATGGAGTGAAAGAGCCTGATGCACT
CCGCATACAGCTCGATAATCTTTTCAGGGCTTTGTTCATCTTCATACTCTTCCGAGCAAAGGACGCCATC
GGCCTCACTCATGAGCAGATTGCTCCAGCCATCATGCCGTTCAAAGTGCAGGACCTTTGGAACAGGCAGC
TTTCCTTCCAGCCATAGCATCATGTCCTTTTCCCGTTCCACATCATAGGTGGTCCCTTTATACCGGCTGT
CCGTCATTTTTAAATATAGGTTTTCATTTTCTCCCACCAGCTTATATACCTTAGCAGGAGACATTCCTTC
CGTATCTTTTACGCAGCGGTATTTTTCGATCAGTTTTTTCAATTCCGGTGATATTCTCATTTTAGCCATT
TATTATTTCCTTCCTCTTTTCTACAGTATTTAAAGATACCCCAAGAAGCTAATTATAACAAGACGAACTC
CAATTCACTGTTCCTTGCATTCTAAAACCTTAAATACCAGAAAACAGCTTTTTCAAAGTTGTTTTCAAAG
TTGGCGTATAACATAGTATCGACGGAGCCGATTTTGAAACCGCGGTGATCACAGGCAGCAACGCTCTGTC
ATCGTTACAATCAACATGCTACCCTCCGCGAGATCATCCGTGTTTCAAACCCGGCAGCTTAGTTGCCGTT
CTTCCGAATAGCATCGGTAACATGAGCAAAGTCTGCCGCCTTACAACGGCTCTCCCGCTGACGCCGTCCC
GGACTGATGGGCTGCCTGTATCGAGTGGTGATTTTGTGCCGAGCTGCCGGTCGGGGAGCTGTTGGCTGGC
TGGTGGCAGGATATATTGTGGTGTAAACAAATTGACGCTTAGACAACTTAATAACACATTGCGGACGTTT
TTAATGTACTGAATTAACGCCGAATTAATTCCTAGGCCACCATGTTGGGCCCGGCGCGCC
